>Addgene plasmid #55699 | RhoA | addgene full sequence | sequence record 167224 | Addgene assembled sequence
ACGTTATCGACTGCACGGTGCACCAATGCTTCTGGCGTCAGGCAGCCATCGGAAGCTGTGGTATGGCTGT
GCAGGTCGTAAATCACTGCATAATTCGTGTCGCTCAAGGCGCACTCCCGTTCTGGATAATGTTTTTTGCG
CCGACATCATAACGGTTCTGGCAAATATTCTGAAATGAGCTGTTGACAATTAATCATCGGCTCGTATAAT
GTGTGGAATTGTGAGCGGATAACAATTTCACACAGGAAACAGTATTCATGTCCCCTATACTAGGTTATTG
GAAAATTAAGGGCCTTGTGCAACCCACTCGACTTCTTTTGGAATATCTTGAAGAAAAATATGAAGAGCAT
TTGTATGAGCGCGATGAAGGTGATAAATGGCGAAACAAAAAGTTTGAATTGGGTTTGGAGTTTCCCAATC
TTCCTTATTATATTGATGGTGATGTTAAATTAACACAGTCTATGGCCATCATACGTTATATAGCTGACAA
GCACAACATGTTGGGTGGTTGTCCAAAAGAGCGTGCAGAGATTTCAATGCTTGAAGGAGCGGTTTTGGAT
ATTAGATACGGTGTTTCGAGAATTGCATATAGTAAAGACTTTGAAACTCTCAAAGTTGATTTTCTTAGCA
AGCTACCTGAAATGCTGAAAATGTTCGAAGATCGTTTATGTCATAAAACATATTTAAATGGTGATCATGT
AACCCATCCTGACTTCATGTTGTATGACGCTCTTGATGTTGTTTTATACATGGACCCAATGTGCCTGGAT
GCGTTCCCAAAATTAGTTTGTTTTAAAAAACGTATTGAAGCTATCCCACAAATTGATAAGTACTTGAAAT
CCAGCAAGTATATAGCATGGCCTTTGCAGGGCTGGCAAGCCACGTTTGGTGGTGGCGACCATCCTCCAAA
ATCGGATCTGGTTCCGCGTGGATCC
[540 nt withheld, positions 936-1475]
AGACGTGGGAAGAAAAAGTCTGGGTGCCTCATCTTGTGAGAATTCATCGTGACTGACTGACGATCTGCCT
CGCGCGTTTCGGTGATGACGGTGAAAACCTCTGACACATGCAGCTCCCGGAGACGGTCACAGCTTGTCTG
TAAGCGGATGCCGGGAGCAGACAAGCCCGTCAGGGCGCGTCAGCGGGTGTTGGCGGGTGTCGGGGCGCAG
CCATGACCCAGTCACGTAGCGATAGCGGAGTGTATAATTCTTGAAGACGAAAGGGCCTCGTGATACGCCT
ATTTTTATAGGTTAATGTCATGATAATAATGGTTTCTTAGACGTCAGGTGGCACTTTTCGGGGAAATGTG
CGCGGAACCCCTATTTGTTTATTTTTCTAAATACATTCAAATATGTATCCGCTCATGAGACAATAACCCT
GATAAATGCTTCAATAATATTGAAAAAGGAAGAGTATGAGTATTCAACATTTCCGTGTCGCCCTTATTCC
CTTTTTTGCGGCATTTTGCCTTCCTGTTTTTGCTCACCCAGAAACGCTGGTGAAAGTAAAAGATGCTGAA
GATCAGTTGGGTGCACGAGTGGGTTACATCGAACTGGATCTCAACAGCGGTAAGATCCTTGAGAGTTTTC
GCCCCGAAGAACGTTTTCCAATGATGAGCACTTTTAAAGTTCTGCTATGTGGCGCGGTATTATCCCGTGT
TGACGCCGGGCAAGAGCAACTCGGTCGCCGCATACACTATTCTCAGAATGACTTGGTTGAGTACTCACCA
GTCACAGAAAAGCATCTTACGGATGGCATGACAGTAAGAGAATTATGCAGTGCTGCCATAACCATGAGTG
ATAACACTGCGGCCAACTTACTTCTGACAACGATCGGAGGACCGAAGGAGCTAACCGCTTTTTTGCACAA
CATGGGGGATCATGTAACTCGCCTTGATCGTTGGGAACCGGAGCTGAATGAAGCCATACCAAACGACGAG
CGTGACACCACGATGCCTGCAGCAATGGCAACAACGTTGCGCAAACTATTAACTGGCGAACTACTTACTC
TAGCTTCCCGGCAACAATTAATAGACTGGATGGAGGCGGATAAAGTTGCAGGACCACTTCTGCGCTCGGC
CCTTCCGGCTGGCTGGTTTATTGCTGATAAATCTGGAGCCGGTGAGCGTGGGTCTCGCGGTATCATTGCA
GCACTGGGGCCAGATGGTAAGCCCTCCCGTATCGTAGTTATCTACACGACGGGGAGTCAGGCAACTATGG
ATGAACGAAATAGACAGATCGCTGAGATAGGTGCCTCACTGATTAAGCATTGGTAACTGTCAGACCAAGT
TTACTCATATATACTTTAGATTGATTTAAAACTTCATTTTTAATTTAAAAGGATCTAGGTGAAGATCCTT
TTTGATAATCTCATGACCAAAATCCCTTAACGTGAGTTTTCGTTCCACTGAGCGTCAGACCCCGTAGAAA
AGATCAAAGGATCTTCTTGAGATCCTTTTTTTCTGCGCGTAATCTGCTGCTTGCAAACAAAAAAACCACC
GCTACCAGCGGTGGTTTGTTTGCCGGATCAAGAGCTACCAACTCTTTTTCCGAAGGTAACTGGCTTCAGC
AGAGCGCAGATACCAAATACTGTCCTTCTAGTGTAGCCGTAGTTAGGCCACCACTTCAAGAACTCTGTAG
CACCGCCTACATACCTCGCTCTGCTAATCCTGTTACCAGTGGCTGCTGCCAGTGGCGATAAGTCGTGTCT
TACCGGGTTGGACTCAAGACGATAGTTACCGGATAAGGCGCAGCGGTCGGGCTGAACGGGGGGTTCGTGC
ACACAGCCCAGCTTGGAGCGAACGACCTACACCGAACTGAGATACCTACAGCGTGAGCTATGAGAAAGCG
CCACGCTTCCCGAAGGGAGAAAGGCGGACAGGTATCCGGTAAGCGGCAGGGTCGGAACAGGAGAGCGCAC
GAGGGAGCTTCCAGGGGGAAACGCCTGGTATCTTTATAGTCCTGTCGGGTTTCGCCACCTCTGACTTGAG
CGTCGATTTTTGTGATGCTCGTCAGGGGGGCGGAGCCTATGGAAAAACGCCAGCAACGCGGCCTTTTTAC
GGTTCCTGGCCTTTTGCTGGCCTTTTGCTCACATGTTCTTTCCTGCGTTATCCCCTGATTCTGTGGATAA
CCGTATTACCGCCTTTGAGTGAGCTGATACCGCTCGCCGCAGCCGAACGACCGAGCGCAGCGAGTCAGTG
AGCGAGGAAGCGGAAGAGCGCCTGATGCGGTATTTTCTCCTTACGCATCTGTGCGGTATTTCACACCGCA
TAAATTCCGACACCATCGAATGGTGCAAAACCTTTCGCGGTATGGCATGATAGCGCCCGGAAGAGAGTCA
ATTCAGGGTGGTGAATGTGAAACCAGTAACGTTATACGATGTCGCAGAGTATGCCGGTGTCTCTTATCAG
ACCGTTTCCCGCGTGGTGAACCAGGCCAGCCACGTTTCTGCGAAAACGCGGGAAAAAGTGGAAGCGGCGA
TGGCGGAGCTGAATTACATTCCCAACCGCGTGGCACAACAACTGGCGGGCAAACAGTCGTTGCTGATTGG
CGTTGCCACCTCCAGTCTGGCCCTGCACGCGCCGTCGCAAATTGTCGCGGCGATTAAATCTCGCGCCGAT
CAACTGGGTGCCAGCGTGGTGGTGTCGATGGTAGAACGAAGCGGCGTCGAAGCCTGTAAAGCGGCGGTGC
ACAATCTTCTCGCGCAACGCGTCAGTGGGCTGATCATTAACTATCCGCTGGATGACCAGGATGCCATTGC
TGTGGAAGCTGCCTGCACTAATGTTCCGGCGTTATTTCTTGATGTCTCTGACCAGACACCCATCAACAGT
ATTATTTTCTCCCATGAAGACGGTACGCGACTGGGCGTGGAGCATCTGGTCGCATTGGGTCACCAGCAAA
TCGCGCTGTTAGCGGGCCCATTAAGTTCTGTCTCGGCGCGTCTGCGTCTGGCTGGCTGGCATAAATATCT
CACTCGCAATCAAATTCAGCCGATAGCGGAACGGGAAGGCGACTGGAGTGCCATGTCCGGTTTTCAACAA
ACCATGCAAATGCTGAATGAGGGCATCGTTCCCACTGCGATGCTGGTTGCCAACGATCAGATGGCGCTGG
GCGCAATGCGCGCCATTACCGAGTCCGGGCTGCGCGTTGGTGCGGATATCTCGGTAGTGGGATACGACGA
TACCGAAGACAGCTCATGTTATATCCCGCCGTTAACCACCATCAAACAGGATTTTCGCCTGCTGGGGCAA
ACCAGCGTGGACCGCTTGCTGCAACTCTCTCAGGGCCAGGCGGTGAAGGGCAATCAGCTGTTGCCCGTCT
CACTGGTGAAAAGAAAAACCACCCTGGCGCCCAATACGCAAACCGCCTCTCCCCGCGCGTTGGCCGATTC
ATTAATGCAGCTGGCACGACAGGTTTCCCGACTGGAAAGCGGGCAGTGAGCGCAACGCAATTAATGTGAG
TTAGCTCACTCATTAGGCACCCCAGGCTTTACACTTTATGCTTCCGGCTCGTATGTTGTGTGGAATTGTG
AGCGGATAACAATTTCACACAGGAAACAGCTATGACCATGATTACGGATTCACTGGCCGTCGTTTTACAA
CGTCGTGACTGGGAAAACCCTGGCGTTACCCAACTTAATCGCCTTGCAGCACATCCCCCTTTCGCCAGCT
GGCGTAATAGCGAAGAGGCCCGCACCGATCGCCCTTCCCAACAGTTGCGCAGCCTGAATGGCGAATGGCG
CTTTGCCTGGTTTCCGGCACCAGAAGCGGTGCCGGAAAGCTGGCTGGAGTGCGATCTTCCTGAGGCCGAT
ACTGTCGTCGTCCCCTCAAACTGGCAGATGCACGGTTACGATGCGCCCATCTACACCAACGTAACCTATC
CCATTACGGTCAATCCGCCGTTTGTTCCCACGGAGAATCCGACGGGTTGTTACTCGCTCACATTTAATGT
TGATGAAAGCTGGCTACAGGAAGGCCAGACGCGAATTATTTTTGATGGCGTTGGAATT
Features (pLannotate 1.2.2; 17 found; start..end, strand, type, name):
      6..107     -  CDS            yciV (fragment): RNAAM_ECOLI - Also known as trpH From Escherichia coli (strain K12).
    183..211     +  promoter       tac promoter: strong E. coli promoter; hybrid between the trp and lac UV5 promoters
    219..235     +  protein_bind   lac operator: The lac repressor binds to the lac operator to inhibit transcription in E. coli. This inhibition can be relieved by adding lactose or isopropyl-β-D-thiogalactopyranoside (IPTG). lac repressor encoded by lacI
    258..911     +  CDS            GST26_SCHJA: Experimental evidence at protein level: Swiss-Prot protein existence level 1. GST isoenzymes appear to play a central role in the parasite detoxification system. Other functions are also suspected including a role in increasing the solubility of haematin in the parasite gut. From Schistosoma japonicum (Blood fluke).
    936..1511    +  CDS            Rhoa (sequence partly withheld): RHOA_MOUSE - Also known as Arha, Arha2. Experimental evidence at protein level: Swiss-Prot protein existence level 1. Small GTPase which cycles between an active GTP-bound and an inactive GDP-bound state (PubMed:14697203). Mainly associated with cytoskeleton organization, in active state binds to a variety of effector proteins to regulate cellular responses such as cytoskeletal dynamics, cell migration and cell cycle. Regulates a signal transduction pathway linking plasma membrane receptors to the assembly of focal adhesions and actin stress fibers. Involved in a microtubule- dependent signal
   1540..1579    +  CDS            rop (fragment): Rop protein, which maintains plasmids at low copy number; rop
   1681..1721    +  misc_feature   bom (fragment): basis of mobility region from pBR322
   1826..1930    +  promoter       AmpR promoter: bla
   1931..2791    +  CDS            AmpR: β-lactamase; bla; confers resistance to ampicillin, carbenicillin, and related antibiotics
   2962..3550    +  rep_origin     ori: high-copy-number ColE1/pMB1/pBR322/pUC origin of replication
   3736..3787    -  misc_feature   bom (fragment): basis of mobility region from pBR322
   3794..3871    +  promoter       lacIq promoter: lacI (mutant); In the lacIq allele, a single base change in the promoter boosts expression of the lacI gene about 10-fold.
   3872..4954    +  CDS            lacI: lac repressor; lacI; The lac repressor binds to the lac operator to inhibit transcription in E. coli. This inhibition can be relieved by adding lactose or isopropyl-β-D-thiogalactopyranoside (IPTG).
   4967..4988    +  protein_bind   CAP binding site: CAP binding activates transcription in the presence of cAMP. E. coli catabolite activator protein
   5003..5033    +  promoter       lac promoter: promoter for the E. coli lac operon
   5041..5057    +  protein_bind   lac operator: The lac repressor binds to the lac operator to inhibit transcription in E. coli. This inhibition can be relieved by adding lactose or isopropyl-β-D-thiogalactopyranoside (IPTG). lac repressor encoded by lacI
   5077..5250    +  CDS            lacZα: LacZα fragment of β-galactosidase; lacZ fragment
