[The description below was written by a language model from this plasmid's Addgene catalogue record and pLannotate feature annotations shown in this document.]
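Description:
RhoA is a bacterial expression plasmid built on the pGEX2T backbone for producing mouse RhoA as an N-terminal glutathione S-transferase (GST) fusion in E. coli. It replicates from a high-copy ColE1/pMB1-type origin and is selected with ampicillin through the β-lactamase gene and its own promoter. Short rop and bom fragments annotated in the backbone are remnants of its pBR322 ancestry. The assembled sequence is about 5.5 kb, consistent with a roughly 4.9 kb backbone carrying an insert of just under 600 bp.

The Rhoa coding sequence was cloned between BamHI and EcoRI sites, both retained, immediately downstream of the Schistosoma japonicum GST open reading frame, so that the two are expressed as a single fusion protein. The catalogue entry lists the promoter as "lac", but the feature table shows the fusion sitting behind the tac promoter, a strong trp/lacUV5 hybrid, followed by a lac operator. A plasmid-borne lacI gene driven by the lacIq promoter supplies abundant lac repressor, keeping expression off until it is induced with IPTG. The separate lac promoter, CAP binding site, operator and lacZα fragment downstream of lacI are backbone elements and are not positioned to drive the insert. The short gap between the GST and RhoA coding regions is not annotated, so the record does not itself identify any protease cleavage site there.

RhoA is a small GTPase that cycles between GTP- and GDP-bound states and regulates the actin cytoskeleton. The GST tag allows affinity purification on glutathione resin and pull-down style binding assays. The associated publication concerns direct regulation of phosphoinositide 3-kinase isoforms by RAS and RHO family GTPases, which fits use of the construct as a source of recombinant protein for in vitro interaction studies, though the record's stated purpose is simply expression of mouse RhoA.
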