Addgene plasmid #55699: RhoA
Purpose: expression of mouse RhoA
Depositing lab: Julian Downward. Depositing organization: Cancer Research UK. Publication: RAS and RHO families of GTPases directly regulate distinct phosphoinositide 3-kinase isoforms. Fritsch R, de Krijger I, Fritsch K, George R, Reason B, Kumar MS, Diefenbacher M, Stamp G, Downward J. Cell. 2013 May 23;153(5):1050-63. doi: 10.1016/j.cell.2013.04.031. PubMed 23706742.
Backbone
  Vector backbone: pGEX2T
  Backbone manufacturer: GE Healthcare Life Sciences
  Backbone size w/o insert (bp): 4948
  Vector type: Bacterial Expression
Growth in bacteria
  Bacterial resistance: Ampicillin, 100 μg/mL
  Growth temperature: 37°C
  Growth strain: BL21 codon plus ril de3
  Copy number: High Copy
Gene/Insert
  Gene/Insert name: RhoA
  Species: M. musculus (mouse)
  Entrez Gene: Rhoa (a.k.a. Arha, Arha1, Arha2)
  Promoter: lac
  Tag / fusion protein: GST (N terminal on backbone)
  Cloning method: Restriction Enzyme; 5′ cloning site BamHI (not destroyed); 3′ cloning site EcoRI (not destroyed)
  Sequencing primers: 5′ lac promoter; 3′ GST-R
Terms and licenses: Academic/Nonprofit Terms; Industry Terms: Not Available to Industry
How to cite: RhoA was a gift from Julian Downward (Addgene plasmid # 55699 ; http://n2t.net/addgene:55699 ; RRID:Addgene_55699)
