>Addgene plasmid #55699 | RhoA | depositor partial sequence | sequence record 86271 | RhoA
[543 nt withheld, positions 1-543]
AGACGTGGGAAGAAAAAGTCTGGGTGCCTCATCTTGTGA
