>Addgene plasmid #55699 | RhoA | depositor partial sequence | sequence record 86272 | pGEX2T backbone
ACGTTATCGACTGCACGGTGCACCAATGCTTCTGGCGTCAGGCAGCCATCGGAAGCTGTGGTATGGCTGT
GCAGGTCGTAAATCACTGCATAATTCGTGTCGCTCAAGGCGCACTCCCGTTCTGGATAATGTTTTTTGCG
CCGACATCATAACGGTTCTGGCAAATATTCTGAAATGAGCTGTTGACAATTAATCATCGGCTCGTATAAT
GTGTGGAATTGTGAGCGGATAACAATTTCACACAGGAAACAGTATTCATGTCCCCTATACTAGGTTATTG
GAAAATTAAGGGCCTTGTGCAACCCACTCGACTTCTTTTGGAATATCTTGAAGAAAAATATGAAGAGCAT
TTGTATGAGCGCGATGAAGGTGATAAATGGCGAAACAAAAAGTTTGAATTGGGTTTGGAGTTTCCCAATC
TTCCTTATTATATTGATGGTGATGTTAAATTAACACAGTCTATGGCCATCATACGTTATATAGCTGACAA
GCACAACATGTTGGGTGGTTGTCCAAAAGAGCGTGCAGAGATTTCAATGCTTGAAGGAGCGGTTTTGGAT
ATTAGATACGGTGTTTCGAGAATTGCATATAGTAAAGACTTTGAAACTCTCAAAGTTGATTTTCTTAGCA
AGCTACCTGAAATGCTGAAAATGTTCGAAGATCGTTTATGTCATAAAACATATTTAAATGGTGATCATGT
AACCCATCCTGACTTCATGTTGTATGACGCTCTTGATGTTGTTTTATACATGGACCCAATGTGCCTGGAT
GCGTTCCCAAAATTAGTTTGTTTTAAAAAACGTATTGAAGCTATCCCACAAATTGATAAGTACTTGAAAT
CCAGCAAGTATATAGCATGGCCTTTGCAGGGCTGGCAAGCCACGTTTGGTGGTGGCGACCATCCTCCAAA
ATCGGATCTGGTTCCGCGTGGATCCCCGGGAATTCATCGTGACTGACTGACGATCTGCCTCGCGCGTTTC
GGTGATGACGGTGAAAACCTCTGACACATGCAGCTCCCGGAGACGGTCACAGCTTGTCTGTAAGCGGATG
CCGGGAGCAGACAAGCCCGTCAGGGCGCGTCAGCGGGTGTTGGCGGGTGTCGGGGCGCAGCCATGACCCA
GTCACGTAGCGATAGCGGAGTGTATAATTCTTGAAGACGAAAGGGCCTCGTGATACGCCTATTTTTATAG
GTTAATGTCATGATAATAATGGTTTCTTAGACGTCAGGTGGCACTTTTCGGGGAAATGTGCGCGGAACCC
CTATTTGTTTATTTTTCTAAATACATTCAAATATGTATCCGCTCATGAGACAATAACCCTGATAAATGCT
TCAATAATATTGAAAAAGGAAGAGTATGAGTATTCAACATTTCCGTGTCGCCCTTATTCCCTTTTTTGCG
GCATTTTGCCTTCCTGTTTTTGCTCACCCAGAAACGCTGGTGAAAGTAAAAGATGCTGAAGATCAGTTGG
GTGCACGAGTGGGTTACATCGAACTGGATCTCAACAGCGGTAAGATCCTTGAGAGTTTTCGCCCCGAAGA
ACGTTTTCCAATGATGAGCACTTTTAAAGTTCTGCTATGTGGCGCGGTATTATCCCGTGTTGACGCCGGG
CAAGAGCAACTCGGTCGCCGCATACACTATTCTCAGAATGACTTGGTTGAGTACTCACCAGTCACAGAAA
AGCATCTTACGGATGGCATGACAGTAAGAGAATTATGCAGTGCTGCCATAACCATGAGTGATAACACTGC
GGCCAACTTACTTCTGACAACGATCGGAGGACCGAAGGAGCTAACCGCTTTTTTGCACAACATGGGGGAT
CATGTAACTCGCCTTGATCGTTGGGAACCGGAGCTGAATGAAGCCATACCAAACGACGAGCGTGACACCA
CGATGCCTGCAGCAATGGCAACAACGTTGCGCAAACTATTAACTGGCGAACTACTTACTCTAGCTTCCCG
GCAACAATTAATAGACTGGATGGAGGCGGATAAAGTTGCAGGACCACTTCTGCGCTCGGCCCTTCCGGCT
GGCTGGTTTATTGCTGATAAATCTGGAGCCGGTGAGCGTGGGTCTCGCGGTATCATTGCAGCACTGGGGC
CAGATGGTAAGCCCTCCCGTATCGTAGTTATCTACACGACGGGGAGTCAGGCAACTATGGATGAACGAAA
TAGACAGATCGCTGAGATAGGTGCCTCACTGATTAAGCATTGGTAACTGTCAGACCAAGTTTACTCATAT
ATACTTTAGATTGATTTAAAACTTCATTTTTAATTTAAAAGGATCTAGGTGAAGATCCTTTTTGATAATC
TCATGACCAAAATCCCTTAACGTGAGTTTTCGTTCCACTGAGCGTCAGACCCCGTAGAAAAGATCAAAGG
ATCTTCTTGAGATCCTTTTTTTCTGCGCGTAATCTGCTGCTTGCAAACAAAAAAACCACCGCTACCAGCG
GTGGTTTGTTTGCCGGATCAAGAGCTACCAACTCTTTTTCCGAAGGTAACTGGCTTCAGCAGAGCGCAGA
TACCAAATACTGTCCTTCTAGTGTAGCCGTAGTTAGGCCACCACTTCAAGAACTCTGTAGCACCGCCTAC
ATACCTCGCTCTGCTAATCCTGTTACCAGTGGCTGCTGCCAGTGGCGATAAGTCGTGTCTTACCGGGTTG
GACTCAAGACGATAGTTACCGGATAAGGCGCAGCGGTCGGGCTGAACGGGGGGTTCGTGCACACAGCCCA
GCTTGGAGCGAACGACCTACACCGAACTGAGATACCTACAGCGTGAGCTATGAGAAAGCGCCACGCTTCC
CGAAGGGAGAAAGGCGGACAGGTATCCGGTAAGCGGCAGGGTCGGAACAGGAGAGCGCACGAGGGAGCTT
CCAGGGGGAAACGCCTGGTATCTTTATAGTCCTGTCGGGTTTCGCCACCTCTGACTTGAGCGTCGATTTT
TGTGATGCTCGTCAGGGGGGCGGAGCCTATGGAAAAACGCCAGCAACGCGGCCTTTTTACGGTTCCTGGC
CTTTTGCTGGCCTTTTGCTCACATGTTCTTTCCTGCGTTATCCCCTGATTCTGTGGATAACCGTATTACC
GCCTTTGAGTGAGCTGATACCGCTCGCCGCAGCCGAACGACCGAGCGCAGCGAGTCAGTGAGCGAGGAAG
CGGAAGAGCGCCTGATGCGGTATTTTCTCCTTACGCATCTGTGCGGTATTTCACACCGCATAAATTCCGA
CACCATCGAATGGTGCAAAACCTTTCGCGGTATGGCATGATAGCGCCCGGAAGAGAGTCAATTCAGGGTG
GTGAATGTGAAACCAGTAACGTTATACGATGTCGCAGAGTATGCCGGTGTCTCTTATCAGACCGTTTCCC
GCGTGGTGAACCAGGCCAGCCACGTTTCTGCGAAAACGCGGGAAAAAGTGGAAGCGGCGATGGCGGAGCT
GAATTACATTCCCAACCGCGTGGCACAACAACTGGCGGGCAAACAGTCGTTGCTGATTGGCGTTGCCACC
TCCAGTCTGGCCCTGCACGCGCCGTCGCAAATTGTCGCGGCGATTAAATCTCGCGCCGATCAACTGGGTG
CCAGCGTGGTGGTGTCGATGGTAGAACGAAGCGGCGTCGAAGCCTGTAAAGCGGCGGTGCACAATCTTCT
CGCGCAACGCGTCAGTGGGCTGATCATTAACTATCCGCTGGATGACCAGGATGCCATTGCTGTGGAAGCT
GCCTGCACTAATGTTCCGGCGTTATTTCTTGATGTCTCTGACCAGACACCCATCAACAGTATTATTTTCT
CCCATGAAGACGGTACGCGACTGGGCGTGGAGCATCTGGTCGCATTGGGTCACCAGCAAATCGCGCTGTT
AGCGGGCCCATTAAGTTCTGTCTCGGCGCGTCTGCGTCTGGCTGGCTGGCATAAATATCTCACTCGCAAT
CAAATTCAGCCGATAGCGGAACGGGAAGGCGACTGGAGTGCCATGTCCGGTTTTCAACAAACCATGCAAA
TGCTGAATGAGGGCATCGTTCCCACTGCGATGCTGGTTGCCAACGATCAGATGGCGCTGGGCGCAATGCG
CGCCATTACCGAGTCCGGGCTGCGCGTTGGTGCGGATATCTCGGTAGTGGGATACGACGATACCGAAGAC
AGCTCATGTTATATCCCGCCGTTAACCACCATCAAACAGGATTTTCGCCTGCTGGGGCAAACCAGCGTGG
ACCGCTTGCTGCAACTCTCTCAGGGCCAGGCGGTGAAGGGCAATCAGCTGTTGCCCGTCTCACTGGTGAA
AAGAAAAACCACCCTGGCGCCCAATACGCAAACCGCCTCTCCCCGCGCGTTGGCCGATTCATTAATGCAG
CTGGCACGACAGGTTTCCCGACTGGAAAGCGGGCAGTGAGCGCAACGCAATTAATGTGAGTTAGCTCACT
CATTAGGCACCCCAGGCTTTACACTTTATGCTTCCGGCTCGTATGTTGTGTGGAATTGTGAGCGGATAAC
AATTTCACACAGGAAACAGCTATGACCATGATTACGGATTCACTGGCCGTCGTTTTACAACGTCGTGACT
GGGAAAACCCTGGCGTTACCCAACTTAATCGCCTTGCAGCACATCCCCCTTTCGCCAGCTGGCGTAATAG
CGAAGAGGCCCGCACCGATCGCCCTTCCCAACAGTTGCGCAGCCTGAATGGCGAATGGCGCTTTGCCTGG
TTTCCGGCACCAGAAGCGGTGCCGGAAAGCTGGCTGGAGTGCGATCTTCCTGAGGCCGATACTGTCGTCG
TCCCCTCAAACTGGCAGATGCACGGTTACGATGCGCCCATCTACACCAACGTAACCTATCCCATTACGGT
CAATCCGCCGTTTGTTCCCACGGAGAATCCGACGGGTTGTTACTCGCTCACATTTAATGTTGATGAAAGC
TGGCTACAGGAAGGCCAGACGCGAATTATTTTTGATGGCGTTGGAATT
