>Addgene plasmid #55699 | RhoA | addgene partial sequence | sequence record 93042 | pGEX3 5'-CCGGGAGCTGCATGTGTCAGAGG-3'
CGCGCGAGGCAGATCGGTCAGTCAGTCACGATGAATTCTCACAAGATGAGGCACCCAGACTTTTTCTTCC
CACGTCT
[540 nt withheld, positions 78-617]
GGATCCACGCGGAACCAGATCCGATTTTGGAGGATGGTCGCCACCACCAAACGTGGCTTGCCAGCCCTGC
AAAGGCCATGCTATATACTTGCTGGATTTCAAGTACTTATCAATTTGTGGGATAGCTTCAATACGTTTTT
TAAAACAAACTAATTTTGGGAACGCATCCAGGCACATTGGGTCCATGTATAAAACAACATCAAGAGCGTC
ATACAACATGAAGTCAGGATGGGTTACATGATCACCATTTAAATATGTTTTATGACATAAACGATCTTCG
AACATTTTCAGCATTTCAGGTAGCTTGCTAAGAAATCAAC
