>Addgene plasmid #55699 | RhoA | addgene partial sequence | sequence record 167223 | pGEX5 5'-GGGCTGGCAAGCCACGTTTGGTG-3'
AATCGGATCTGGTTCCGCGTGGATCC
[540 nt withheld, positions 27-566]
AGACGTGGGAAGAAAAAGTCTGGGTGCCTCATCTTGTGAGAATTCATCGTGACTGACTGACGATCTGCCT
CGCGCGTTTCGGTGATGACGGTGAAAACCTCTGACACATGCAGCTCCCGGAGACGGTCACAGCTTGTCTG
TAAGCGGATGCCGGGAGCAGACAAGCCCGTCAGGGCGCGTCAGCGGGTGTTGGCGGGTGTCGGGGCGCAG
CCATGACCCAGTCACGTAGCGATAGCGGAGTGTATAATTCTTGAAGACGAAAGGGCCTCGTGATAC
